>Addgene plasmid #192475 | pLVX_DSB_Spectrum-V2 | addgene full sequence | sequence record 379171 | Addgene NGS Result
TGGAAGGGCTAATTCACTCCCAAAGAAGACAAGATATCCTTGATCTGTGGATCTACCACACACAAGGCTA
CTTCCCTGATTAGCAGAACTACACACCAGGGCCAGGGGTCAGATATCCACTGACCTTTGGATGGTGCTAC
AAGCTAGTACCAGTTGAGCCAGATAAGGTAGAAGAGGCCAATAAAGGAGAGAACACCAGCTTGTTACACC
CTGTGAGCCTGCATGGGATGGATGACCCGGAGAGAGAAGTGTTAGAGTGGAGGTTTGACAGCCGCCTAGC
ATTTCATCACGTGGCCCGAGAGCTGCATCCGGAGTACTTCAAGAACTGCTGATATCGAGCTTGCTACAAG
GGACTTTCCGCTGGGGACTTTCCAGGGAGGCGTGGCCTGGGCGGGACTGGGGAGTGGCGAGCCCTCAGAT
CCTGCATATAAGCAGCTGCTTTTTGCCTGTACTGGGTCTCTCTGGTTAGACCAGATCTGAGCCTGGGAGC
TCTCTGGCTAACTAGGGAACCCACTGCTTAAGCCTCAATAAAGCTTGCCTTGAGTGCTTCAAGTAGTGTG
TGCCCGTCTGTTGTGTGACTCTGGTAACTAGAGATCCCTCAGACCCTTTTAGTCAGTGTGGAAAATCTCT
AGCAGTGGCGCCCGAACAGGGACTTGAAAGCGAAAGGGAAACCAGAGGAGCTCTCTCGACGCAGGACTCG
GCTTGCTGAAGCGCGCACGGCAAGAGGCGAGGGGCGGCGACTGGTGAGTACGCCAAAAATTTTGACTAGC
GGAGGCTAGAAGGAGAGAGATGGGTGCGAGAGCGTCAGTATTAAGCGGGGGAGAATTAGATCGCGATGGG
AAAAAATTCGGTTAAGGCCAGGGGGAAAGAAAAAATATAAATTAAAACATATAGTATGGGCAAGCAGGGA
GCTAGAACGATTCGCAGTTAATCCTGGCCTGTTAGAAACATCAGAAGGCTGTAGACAAATACTGGGACAG
CTACAACCATCCCTTCAGACAGGATCAGAAGAACTTAGATCATTATATAATACAGTAGCAACCCTCTATT
GTGTGCATCAAAGGATAGAGATAAAAGACACCAAGGAAGCTTTAGACAAGATAGAGGAAGAGCAAAACAA
AAGTAAGACCACCGCACAGCAAGCGGCCGGCCGCTGATCTTCAGACCTGGAGGAGGAGATATGAGGGACA
ATTGGAGAAGTGAATTATATAAATATAAAGTAGTAAAAATTGAACCATTAGGAGTAGCACCCACCAAGGC
AAAGAGAAGAGTGGTGCAGAGAGAAAAAAGAGCAGTGGGAATAGGAGCTTTGTTCCTTGGGTTCTTGGGA
GCAGCAGGAAGCACTATGGGCGCAGCGTCAATGACGCTGACGGTACAGGCCAGACAATTATTGTCTGGTA
TAGTGCAGCAGCAGAACAATTTGCTGAGGGCTATTGAGGCGCAACAGCATCTGTTGCAACTCACAGTCTG
GGGCATCAAGCAGCTCCAGGCAAGAATCCTGGCTGTGGAAAGATACCTAAAGGATCAACAGCTCCTGGGG
ATTTGGGGTTGCTCTGGAAAACTCATTTGCACCACTGCTGTGCCTTGGAATGCTAGTTGGAGTAATAAAT
CTCTGGAACAGATTTGGAATCACACGACCTGGATGGAGTGGGACAGAGAAATTAACAATTACACAAGCTT
AATACACTCCTTAATTGAAGAATCGCAAAACCAGCAAGAAAAGAATGAACAAGAATTATTGGAATTAGAT
AAATGGGCAAGTTTGTGGAATTGGTTTAACATAACAAATTGGCTGTGGTATATAAAATTATTCATAATGA
TAGTAGGAGGCTTGGTAGGTTTAAGAATAGTTTTTGCTGTACTTTCTATAGTGAATAGAGTTAGGCAGGG
ATATTCACCATTATCGTTTCAGACCCACCTCCCAACCCCGAGGGGACCCGACAGGCCCGAAGGAATAGAA
GAAGAAGGTGGAGAGAGAGACAGAGACAGATCCATTCGATTAGTGAACGGATCTCGACGGTATCGCCTTT
AAAAGAAAAGGGGGGATTGGGGGGTACAGTGCAGGGGAAAGAATAGTAGACATAATAGCAACAGACATAC
AAACTAAAGAATTACAAAAACAAATTACAAAAATTCAAAATTTTCGGGTTTATTACAGGGACAGCAGAGA
TCCAGTTTATCGATAAGCTTGGGAGTTCCGCGTTACATAACTTACGGTAAATGGCCCGCCTGGCTGACCG
CCCAACGACCCCCGCCCATTGACGTCAATAATGACGTATGTTCCCATAGTAACGCCAATAGGGACTTTCC
ATTGACGTCAATGGGTGGAGTATTTACGGTAAACTGCCCACTTGGCAGTACATCAAGTGTATCATATGCC
AAGTACGCCCCCTATTGACGTCAATGACGGTAAATGGCCCGCCTGGCATTATGCCCAGTACATGACCTTA
TGGGACTTTCCTACTTGGCAGTACATCTACGTATTAGTCATCGCTATTACCATGGTGATGCGGTTTTGGC
AGTACATCAATGGGCGTGGATAGCGGTTTGACTCACGGGGATTTCCAAGTCTCCACCCCATTGACGTCAA
TGGGAGTTTGTTTTGGCACCAAAATCAACGGGACTTTCCAAAATGTCGTAACAACTCCGCCCCATTGACG
CAAATGGGCGGTAGGCGTGTACGGTGGGAGGTCTATATAAGCAGAGCTCGTTTAGTGAACCGTCAGATCG
CCTGGAGACGCCATCCACGCTGTTTTGACCTCCATAGAAGACACCGACTCTACTAGAGGATCTATTTCCG
GTGAATTCCTCGAGACTAGTTCTAGAGCTCAGATCCGCCGCCACTATGGGATCAAGATCGCCAAAAAAGA
AGAGAAAGGTGCCGAAGAAGCATGCAGCACCACCAAAAAAAAAACGAAAAGTAGAAGACCCACGAGGCAA
CACCAGCGGCGTGCTGAGCACCCCCAAGGCCAAGAGGGCCAAGCACCCCCCCGGCACCGAGAAGCCCAGG
AGCAGGAGCCAGAGCGAGCAGCCCGCCACCTGCCCCATCTGCTACGCCGTGATCAGGCAGAGCAGGAACC
TGAGGAGGCACCTGGAGCTGAGGCACTTCGCCAAGCCCGGCGTGGATCCACCGGTCGCCTCGAGCACCAT
GGTGAGCAAGGGCGAGGAGCTGTTCACCGGGGTGGTGCCCATCCTGGTCGAGCTGGACGGCGACGTAAAC
GGCCACAAGTTCAGCGTGCGCGGCGAGGGCGAGGGCGATGCCACCAACGGCAAGCTGACCCTGAAGTTCA
TCTGCACCACCGGCAAGCTGCCCGTGCCCTGGCCCACCCTCGTGACCACCCTCTCCCACGGGGTCCAGTG
TTTTGCCCGGTATCCCGACCACATGAAGCAGCACGACTTCTTCAAGTCCGCCATGCCCGAAGGCTACGTC
CAGGAGCGCACCATCTTCTTCAAGGACGACGGCACCTACAAGACCCGCGCCGAGGTGAAGTTCGAGGGCG
ACACCCTGGTGAACCGCATCGAGCTGAAGGGCATCGACTTCAAGGAGGACGGCAACATCCTGGGGCACAA
GCTGGAGTACAACTACAACAGCCACAACGTCTATATCATGGCCGACAAGCAGAAGAACGGCATCAAGGTG
AACTTCAAGATCCGCCACAACGTGGAGGACGGCAGCGTGCAGCTCGCCGACCACTACCAGCAGAACACCC
CCATCGGCGACGGCCCCGTGCTGCTGCCCGACAGCCACTACCTGAGCACCCAGTCCGTGCTGAGCAAAGA
CCCCAACGAGAAGCGCGATCACATGGTCCTGCTGGAGTTCGTGACCGCCGCCGGGATCACTCTCGGCATG
GACGAGCTGTACAAGTAAGCGGCCGCGACTCTAGATCATAATCAGCCATACCACATTTGTAGAGGTTTTA
CTTGCTTTAAAAAACCTCCCACACCTCCCCCTGAACCTGAAACATAAAATGAATGCAATTGTTGTTGTTA
ACTTGTTTATTGCAGCTTATAATGGTTACAAATAAAGCAATAGCATCACAAATTTCACAAATAAAGCATT
TTTTTCACTGCATTCTAGTTGTGGTTTGTCCAAACTCATCAATGTATCTTAAGGCGTAAATTGTAAGCGT
TAATCTGAAGCTTCTGATGGAATTAGAACTTGGCAAAACAATACTGAGAATGAAGTGTATGTGGAACAGA
GGCTGCTGATCTCGTTCTTCAGGCTATGAAACTGACACATTTGGAAACCACAGTACTTAGAACCACAAAG
TGGGAATCAAGAGAAAAACAATGATCCCACGAGAGATCTATAGATCTATAGATCATGAGTGGGAGGAATG
AGCTGGCCCTTAATTTGGTTTTGCTTGTTTAAATTATGATATCCAACTATGAAACATTATCATAAAGCAA
TAGTAAAGAGCCTTCAGTAAAGAGCAGGCATTTATCTAATCCCACCCCACCCCCACCCCCGTAGCTCCAA
TCCTTCCATTCAAAATGTAGGTACTCTGTTCTCACCCTTCTTAACAAAGTATGACAGGAAAAACTTCCAT
TTTAGTGGACATCTTTATTGTTTAATAGATCATCAATTTCGATCCGCTCCTGGGCACCGAACTGCGCCGC
GTGTTCAGCAGGGTCGGCGTGTTCGGTGTGTCCCCCGCGGTGGGCCTCGGGGGCGGGTGCGGGGTCGGCG
GGGCCGCCCCGGGTGGCTTCGGTCGGAGCCATGGGGTCGTGCGCTCCTTTCGGTCGGGCGCTGCGGGTCG
TGGGGCGGGCGTCAGGCACCGGGCTTGCGGGTCATGCACCAGGTGCGCGGTCCTTCGGGCACCTCGACGT
CGGCGGTGACGGTGAAGCCGAGCCGCTCGTAGAAGGGGAGGTTGCGGGGCGCGGAGGTCTCCAGGAAGGC
GGGCACCCCGGCGCGCTCGGCCGCCTCCACTCCGGGGAGCACGACGGCGCTGCCCAGACCCTTGCCCTGG
TGGTCGGGCGAGACGCCGACGGTGGCCAGGAACCACGCGGGCTCCTTGGGCCGGTGCGGCGCCAGGAGGC
CTTCCATCTGTTGCTGCGCGGCCAGCCGGGAACCGCTCAACTCGGCCATGCGCGGGCCGATCTCGGCGAA
CACCGCCCCCGCTTCGACGCTCTCCGGCGTGGTCCAGACCGCCACCGCGGCGCCGTCGTCCGCGACCCAC
ACCTTGCCGATGTCGAGCCCGACGCGCGTGAGGAAGAGTTCTTGCAGCTCGGTGACCCGCTCGATGTGGC
GGTCCGGGTCGACGGTGTGGCGCGTGGCGGGGTAGTCGGCGAACGCGGCGGCGAGGGTGCGTACGGCCCG
GGGGACGTCGTCGCGGGTGGCGAGGCGCACCGTGGGCTTGTACTCGGTCATGGTGGCGGCTGGATCGGTC
GAAAGGCCCGGAGATGAGGAAGAGGAGAACAGCGCGGCAGACGTGCGCTTTTGAAGCGTGCAGAATGCCG
GGCCTCCGGAGGACCTTCGGGCGCCCGCCCCGCCCCTGAGCCCGCCCCTGAGCCCGCCCCCGGACCCACC
CCTTCCCAGCCTCTGAGCCCAGAAAGCGAAGGAGCAAAGCTGCTATTGGCCGCTGCCCCAAAGGCCTACC
CGCTTCCATTGCTCAGCGGTGCTGTCCATCTGCACGAGACTAGTGAGACGTGCTACTTCCATTTGTCACG
TCCTGCACGACGCGAGCTGCGGGGCGGGGGGGAACTTCCTGACTAGGGGAGGAGTAGAAGGTGGCGCGAA
GGGGCCACCAAAGAACGGAGCCGGTTGGCGCCTACCGGTGGATGTGGAATGTGTGAGGCCAGAGGCCACT
TGTGTAGCGCCAAGTGCCCAGCGGGGCTGCTAAAGCGCATGCTCCAGACTGCCTTGGGAAAAGCGCCTCC
CCTACCCGGTAGAATTCACTCCTCAGGTGCAGGCTGCCTATCAGAAGGTGGTGGCTGGTGTGGCCAATGC
CCTGGCTCACAAATACCACTGAGATCTTTTTCCCTCTGCCAAAAATTATGGGGACATCATGAAGCCCCTT
GAGCATCTGACTTCTGGCTAATAAAGGAAATTTATTTTCATTGCAATAGTGTGTTGGAATTTTTTGTGTC
TCTCACTCGGAAGGACATATGGGAGGGGGGCCCACCTGCAGCCCAAGCTTTAGGGATCAAGATCGCCAAA
AAAGAAGAGAAAGGTGCCGAAGAAGCATGCAGCACCACCAAAAAAAAAACGAAAAGTAGAAGACCCACGA
GGCAACACCAGCGGCGTGCTGAGCACCCCCAAGGCCAAGAGGGCCAAGCACCCCCCCGGCACCGAGAAGC
CCAGGAGCAGGAGCCAGAGCGAGCAGCCCGCCACCTGCCCCATCTGCTACGCCGTGATCAGGCAGAGCAG
GAACCTGAGGAGGCACCTGGAGCTGAGGCACTTCGCCAAGCCCGGCGTGGATCCACCGGTCGCCACCATG
GTGAGCAAGGGCGAGGAGCTGTTCACCGGGGTGGTGCCCATCCTGGTCGAGCTGGACGGCGACGTAAACG
GCCACAAGTTCAGCGTGTCCGGCGAGGGCGAGGGCGATGCCACCTACGGCAAGCTGACCCTGAAGTTCAT
CTGCACCACCGGCAAGCTGCCCGTGCCCTGGCCCACCCTCGTGACCACCCTGACCTACGGCGTGCAGTGC
TTCAGCCGCTACCCCGACCACATGAAGCAGCACGACTTCTTCAAGTCCGCCATGCCCGAAGGCTACGTCC
AGGAGCGCACCATCTTCTTCAAGGACGACGGCAACTACAAGACCCGCGCCGAGGTGAAGTTCGAGGGCGA
CACCCTGGTGAACCGCATCGAGCTGAAGGGCATCGACTTCAAGGAGGACGGCAACATCCTGGGGCACAAG
CTGGAGTACAACTACAACAGCCACAACGTCTATATCATGGCCGACAAGCAGAAGAACGGCATCAGGTGAA
CTTCAATAAAAGCTTGGCGTAATCATGGTCAACGCGTCTGGAACAATCAACCTCTGGATTACAAAATTTG
TGAAAGATTGACTGGTATTCTTAACTATGTTGCTCCTTTTACGCTATGTGGATACGCTGCTTTAATGCCT
TTGTATCATGCTATTGCTTCCCGTATGGCTTTCATTTTCTCCTCCTTGTATAAATCCTGGTTGCTGTCTC
TTTATGAGGAGTTGTGGCCCGTTGTCAGGCAACGTGGCGTGGTGTGCACTGTGTTTGCTGACGCAACCCC
CACTGGTTGGGGCATTGCCACCACCTGTCAGCTCCTTTCCGGGACTTTCGCTTTCCCCCTCCCTATTGCC
ACGGCGGAACTCATCGCCGCCTGCCTTGCCCGCTGCTGGACAGGGGCTCGGCTGTTGGGCACTGACAATT
CCGTGGTGTTGTCGGGGAAGCTGACGTCCTTTCCATGGCTGCTCGCCTGTGTTGCCACCTGGATTCTGCG
CGGGACGTCCTTCTGCTACGTCCCTTCGGCCCTCAATCCAGCGGACCTTCCTTCCCGCGGCCTGCTGCCG
GCTCTGCGGCCTCTTCCGCGTCTTCGCCTTCGCCCTCAGACGAGTCGGATCTCCCTTTGGGCCGCCTCCC
CGCCTGGAATTAATTCTGCAGTCGAGACCTAGAAAAACATGGAGCAATCACAAGTAGCAATACAGCAGCT
ACCAATGCTGATTGTGCCTGGCTAGAAGCACAAGAGGAGGAGGAGGTGGGTTTTCCAGTCACACCTCAGG
TACCTTTAAGACCAATGACTTACAAGGCAGCTGTAGATCTTAGCCACTTTTTAAAAGAAAAGAGGGGACT
GGAAGGGCTAATTCACTCCCAACGAAGACAAGATATCCTTGATCTGTGGATCTACCACACACAAGGCTAC
TTCCCTGATTAGCAGAACTACACACCAGGGCCAGGGGTCAGATATCCACTGACCTTTGGATGGTGCTACA
AGCTAGTACCAGTTGAGCCAGATAAGGTAGAAGAGGCCAATAAAGGAGAGAACACCAGCTTGTTACACCC
TGTGAGCCTGCATGGGATGGATGACCCGGAGAGAGAAGTGTTAGAGTGGAGGTTTGACAGCCGCCTAGCA
TTTCATCACGTGGCCCGAGAGCTGCATCCGGAGTACTTCAAGAACTGCTGATATCGAGCTTGCTACAAGG
GACTTTCCGCTGGGGACTTTCCAGGGAGGCGTGGCCTGGGCGGGACTGGGGAGTGGCGAGCCCTCAGATC
CTGCATATAAGCAGCTGCTTTTTGCCTGTACTGGGTCTCTCTGGTTAGACCAGATCTGAGCCTGGGAGCT
CTCTGGCTAACTAGGGAACCCACTGCTTAAGCCTCAATAAAGCTTGCCTTGAGTGCTTCAAGTAGTGTGT
GCCCGTCTGTTGTGTGACTCTGGTAACTAGAGATCCCTCAGACCCTTTTAGTCAGTGTGGAAAATCTCTA
GCAGTAGTAGTTCATGTCATCTTATTATTCAGTATTTATAACTTGCAAAGAAATGAATATCAGAGAGTGA
GAGGCCTTGACATTGCTAGCGTTTACCGTCGACCTCTAGCTAGAGCTTGGCGTAATCATGGTCATAGCTG
TTTCCTGTGTGAAATTGTTATCCGCTCACAATTCCACACAACATACGAGCCGGAAGCATAAAGTGTAAAG
CCTGGGGTGCCTAATGAGTGAGCTAACTCACATTAATTGCGTTGCGCTCACTGCCCGCTTTCCAGTCGGG
AAACCTGTCGTGCCAGCTGCATTAATGAATCGGCCAACGCGCGGGGAGAGGCGGTTTGCGTATTGGGCGC
TCTTCCGCTTCCTCGCTCACTGACTCGCTGCGCTCGGTCGTTCGGCTGCGGCGAGCGGTATCAGCTCACT
CAAAGGCGGTAATACGGTTATCCACAGAATCAGGGGATAACGCAGGAAAGAACATGTGAGCAAAAGGCCA
GCAAAAGGCCAGGAACCGTAAAAAGGCCGCGTTGCTGGCGTTTTTCCATAGGCTCCGCCCCCCTGACGAG
CATCACAAAAATCGACGCTCAAGTCAGAGGTGGCGAAACCCGACAGGACTATAAAGATACCAGGCGTTTC
CCCCTGGAAGCTCCCTCGTGCGCTCTCCTGTTCCGACCCTGCCGCTTACCGGATACCTGTCCGCCTTTCT
CCCTTCGGGAAGCGTGGCGCTTTCTCATAGCTCACGCTGTAGGTATCTCAGTTCGGTGTAGGTCGTTCGC
TCCAAGCTGGGCTGTGTGCACGAACCCCCCGTTCAGCCCGACCGCTGCGCCTTATCCGGTAACTATCGTC
TTGAGTCCAACCCGGTAAGACACGACTTATCGCCACTGGCAGCAGCCACTGGTAACAGGATTAGCAGAGC
GAGGTATGTAGGCGGTGCTACAGAGTTCTTGAAGTGGTGGCCTAACTACGGCTACACTAGAAGAACAGTA
TTTGGTATCTGCGCTCTGCTGAAGCCAGTTACCTTCGGAAAAAGAGTTGGTAGCTCTTGATCCGGCAAAC
AAACCACCGCTGGTAGCGGTGGTTTTTTTGTTTGCAAGCAGCAGATTACGCGCAGAAAAAAAGGATCTCA
AGAAGATCCTTTGATCTTTTCTACGGGGTCTGACGCTCAGTGGAACGAAAACTCACGTTAAGGGATTTTG
GTCATGAGATTATCAAAAAGGATCTTCACCTAGATCCTTTTAAATTAAAAATGAAGTTTTAAATCAATCT
AAAGTATATATGAGTAAACTTGGTCTGACAGTTACCAATGCTTAATCAGTGAGGCACCTATCTCAGCGAT
CTGTCTATTTCGTTCATCCATAGTTGCCTGACTCCCCGTCGTGTAGATAACTACGATACGGGAGGGCTTA
CCATCTGGCCCCAGTGCTGCAATGATACCGCGAGACCCACGCTCACCGGCTCCAGATTTATCAGCAATAA
ACCAGCCAGCCGGAAGGGCCGAGCGCAGAAGTGGTCCTGCAACTTTATCCGCCTCCATCCAGTCTATTAA
TTGTTGCCGGGAAGCTAGAGTAAGTAGTTCGCCAGTTAATAGTTTGCGCAACGTTGTTGCCATTGCTACA
GGCATCGTGGTGTCACGCTCGTCGTTTGGTATGGCTTCATTCAGCTCCGGTTCCCAACGATCAAGGCGAG
TTACATGATCCCCCATGTTGTGCAAAAAAGCGGTTAGCTCCTTCGGTCCTCCGATCGTTGTCAGAAGTAA
GTTGGCCGCAGTGTTATCACTCATGGTTATGGCAGCACTGCATAATTCTCTTACTGTCATGCCATCCGTA
AGATGCTTTTCTGTGACTGGTGAGTACTCAACCAAGTCATTCTGAGAATAGTGTATGCGGCGACCGAGTT
GCTCTTGCCCGGCGTCAATACGGGATAATACCGCGCCACATAGCAGAACTTTAAAAGTGCTCATCATTGG
AAAACGTTCTTCGGGGCGAAAACTCTCAAGGATCTTACCGCTGTTGAGATCCAGTTCGATGTAACCCACT
CGTGCACCCAACTGATCTTCAGCATCTTTTACTTTCACCAGCGTTTCTGGGTGAGCAAAAACAGGAAGGC
AAAATGCCGCAAAAAAGGGAATAAGGGCGACACGGAAATGTTGAATACTCATACTCTTCCTTTTTCAATA
TTATTGAAGCATTTATCAGGGTTATTGTCTCATGAGCGGATACATATTTGAATGTATTTAGAAAAATAAA
CAAATAGGGGTTCCGCGCACATTTCCCCGAAAAGTGCCACCTGACGTCGACGGATCGGGAGATCAACTTG
TTTATTGCAGCTTATAATGGTTACAAATAAAGCAATAGCATCACAAATTTCACAAATAAAGCATTTTTTT
CACTGCATTCTAGTTGTGGTTTGTCCAAACTCATCAATGTATCTTATCATGTCTGGATCAACTGGATAAC
TCAAGCTAACCAAAATCATCCCAAACTTCCCACCCCATACCCTATTACCACTGCCAATTACCTGTGGTTT
CATTTACTCTAAACCTGTGATTCCTCTGAATTATTTTCATTTTAAAGAAATTGTATTTGTTAAATATGTA
CTACAAACTTAGTAGT
Features (pLannotate 1.2.2; 34 found; start..end, strand, type, name):
    377..634     +  LTR            5' LTR (truncated): truncated 5' long terminal repeat (LTR) from HIV-1
    681..806     +  misc_feature   HIV-1 Ψ: packaging signal of human immunodeficiency virus type 1
    790..1128    +  CDS            HIV-1 gag (fragment): gag protein from human immunodeficiency virus 1; gag
   1303..1536    +  misc_feature   RRE: The Rev response element (RRE) of HIV-1 allows for Rev-dependent mRNA export from the nucleus to the cytoplasm.
   1913..2013    +  CDS            Rev (fragment): human immunodeficiency virus 1 (HIV-1) Rev protein; rev; enhances nuclear export of unspliced and incompletely spliced viral mRNAs
   2028..2143    +  misc_feature   cPPT/CTS: central polypurine tract and central termination sequence of HIV-1 (lacking the first T)
   2201..2504    +  enhancer       CMV enhancer: human cytomegalovirus immediate early enhancer
   2505..2708    +  promoter       CMV promoter: human cytomegalovirus (CMV) immediate early promoter
   2861..2880    +  CDS            SV40 NLS (fragment): nuclear localization signal of SV40 (simian virus 40) large T antigen
   2936..3124    +  CDS            Trl (fragment): GAGA_DROME - Also known as Adf-2, GAGA, Nc70F, TFGAGA. Experimental evidence at protein level: Swiss-Prot protein existence level 1. Transcriptional activator that functions by regulating chromatin structure. Overcomes the repressive effects of chromatin by promoting the open chromatin conformation in promoter gene regions, thereby allowing access to other transcription factors. Binds to DNA Polycomb response elements (PREs) at the bithorax complex and to the proximal region of the engrailed promoter, and positively regulates transcription of many genes including homeotic ones. Binds to the DN
   3149..3865    +  CDS            EBFP1.2: EBFP1.2 is a basic (constitutively fluorescent) uv fluorescent protein published in 2007, derived from Aequorea victoria. It has high acid sensitivity.
   3884..3967    +  CDS            large T antigen (fragment): large T antigen from SV40 (simian virus 40)
   3990..4111    +  polyA_signal   SV40 poly(A) signal: SV40 polyadenylation signal
   4142..4590    -  polyA_signal   PGK poly(A) signal: mouse phosphoglycerate kinase 1 polyadenylation signal
   4591..4722    -  CDS            dmpM (fragment): DMPM_STRAD - Protein inferred from homology: Swiss-Prot protein existence level 3. From Streptomyces alboniger.
   4772..5371    -  CDS            PuroR: puromycin N-acetyltransferase; pac from Streptomyces alboniger; confers resistance to puromycin
   5390..5887    -  promoter       PGK promoter: mouse phosphoglycerate kinase 1 promoter
   5892..5969    +  CDS            HBB (fragment): HBB_PONPY - Experimental evidence at transcript level: Swiss-Prot protein existence level 2. Involved in oxygen transport from the lung to the various peripheral tissues. From Pongo pygmaeus (Bornean orangutan).
   6040..6095    +  polyA_signal   β-globin poly(A) signal: rabbit β-globin polyadenylation signal (Gil and Proudfoot, 1987)
   6156..6175    +  CDS            SV40 NLS (fragment): nuclear localization signal of SV40 (simian virus 40) large T antigen
   6231..6419    +  CDS            Trl (fragment): GAGA_DROME - Also known as Adf-2, GAGA, Nc70F, TFGAGA. Experimental evidence at protein level: Swiss-Prot protein existence level 1. Transcriptional activator that functions by regulating chromatin structure. Overcomes the repressive effects of chromatin by promoting the open chromatin conformation in promoter gene regions, thereby allowing access to other transcription factors. Binds to DNA Polycomb response elements (PREs) at the bithorax complex and to the proximal region of the engrailed promoter, and positively regulates transcription of many genes including homeotic ones. Binds to the DN
   6438..6936    +  CDS            EGFP (fragment): the original enhanced GFP (Yang et al., 1996) mammalian codon-optimized
   6975..7563    +  misc_feature   WPRE: woodchuck hepatitis virus posttranscriptional regulatory element
   7580..8098    +  CDS            nef (fragment): NEF_HV1BR - Experimental evidence at protein level: Swiss-Prot protein existence level 1. Extracellular Nef protein targets CD4(+) T-lymphocytes for apoptosis by interacting with CXCR4 surface receptors (PubMed:14990729). From Human immunodeficiency virus type 1 group M subtype B (isolate BRU/LAI) (HIV-1).
   8146..8403    +  LTR            5' LTR (truncated): truncated 5' long terminal repeat (LTR) from HIV-1
   8553..8575    -  protein_bind   lac operator (fragment): The lac repressor binds to the lac operator to inhibit transcription in E. coli. This inhibition can be relieved by adding lactose or isopropyl-β-D-thiogalactopyranoside (IPTG). lac repressor encoded by lacI
   8579..8609    -  promoter       lac promoter: promoter for the E. coli lac operon
   8624..8645    -  protein_bind   CAP binding site: CAP binding activates transcription in the presence of cAMP. E. coli catabolite activator protein
   8658..8750    -  CDS            lacI (fragment): lac repressor; lacI; The lac repressor binds to the lac operator to inhibit transcription in E. coli. This inhibition can be relieved by adding lactose or isopropyl-β-D-thiogalactopyranoside (IPTG).
   8933..9521    -  rep_origin     ori: high-copy-number ColE1/pMB1/pBR322/pUC origin of replication
   9692..10552   -  CDS            AmpR: β-lactamase; bla; confers resistance to ampicillin, carbenicillin, and related antibiotics
  10553..10657   -  promoter       AmpR promoter: bla
  10705..10839   +  polyA_signal   SV40 poly(A) signal: SV40 polyadenylation signal
  11006..329     +  CDS            nef (fragment) (across the origin): NEF_HV1BR - Experimental evidence at protein level: Swiss-Prot protein existence level 1. Extracellular Nef protein targets CD4(+) T-lymphocytes for apoptosis by interacting with CXCR4 surface receptors (PubMed:14990729). From Human immunodeficiency virus type 1 group M subtype B (isolate BRU/LAI) (HIV-1).
