[The description below was written by a language model from this plasmid's Addgene catalogue record and pLannotate feature annotations shown in this document.]
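Description:
pLVX_DSB_Spectrum-V2 is an 11 kb HIV-1-based lentiviral vector built on the pLVX backbone that delivers the DSB Spectrum V2 DNA-repair reporter into mammalian cells. It is propagated in E. coli through a high-copy ColE1/pUC-type origin with an ampicillin resistance gene. The viral portion contains flanking LTRs, the Ψ packaging signal with an adjoining gag fragment, the RRE for Rev-dependent export of the genomic RNA, the cPPT/CTS and a WPRE upstream of the 3' LTR. These elements allow the cassette to be packaged and stably integrated into target cells.

The payload begins with a CMV enhancer/promoter driving an EBFP1.2 (BFP1.2) coding sequence. An upstream leader includes matches to an SV40 nuclear localization signal, and the unit ends in an SV40 polyadenylation signal. Downstream, in the opposite orientation, a mouse PGK promoter drives puromycin N-acetyltransferase with a PGK poly(A) signal, which allows selection of transduced cells. After a rabbit β-globin poly(A) signal comes a second copy of the same leader region, fused to a truncated EGFP fragment, the "incompleteGFP" of the record. No promoter is annotated directly upstream of this fragment.

The arrangement therefore places an expressed BFP gene and a non-functional GFP segment as direct repeats separated by the marker cassette. The associated publication title describes multi-pathway reporters that distinguish end-joining, single-strand annealing and homologous recombination at Cas9-induced double-strand breaks. This suggests that shifts in blue and green fluorescence report which pathway repaired the break, although the record does not state the Cas9 target site or which readout corresponds to which pathway. The repeated sequences probably explain the use of a recombination-deficient bacterial strain for propagation.
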