Addgene plasmid #192475: pLVX_DSB_Spectrum-V2
Purpose: Lentiviral DSB Spectrum V2 Reporter System
Depositing lab: Michael Yaffe. Depositing organization: Massachusetts Institute of Technology. Publication: Multi-pathway DNA-repair reporters reveal competition between end-joining, single-strand annealing and homologous recombination at Cas9-induced DNA double-strand breaks. van de Kooij B, Kruswick A, van Attikum H, Yaffe MB. Nat Commun. 2022 Sep 8;13(1):5295. doi: 10.1038/s41467-022-32743-w. PubMed 36075911.
Backbone
  Vector backbone: pLVX
  Total vector size (bp): 11006
  Vector type: Mammalian Expression, Lentiviral
  Selectable markers: Puromycin
Growth in bacteria
  Bacterial resistance: Ampicillin, 100 μg/mL
  Growth temperature: 30°C
  Growth strain: NEB Stable
  Copy number: High Copy
Gene/Insert
  Gene/Insert name: BFP1.2, incompleteGFP
  Promoter: CMV
  Cloning method: Gibson Cloning
  Sequencing primers: 5′ CGCAAATGGGCGGTAGGCGTG
Terms and licenses: Academic/Nonprofit Terms; Industry Terms: Not Available to Industry
How to cite: pLVX_DSB_Spectrum-V2 was a gift from Michael Yaffe (Addgene plasmid # 192475 ; http://n2t.net/addgene:192475 ; RRID:Addgene_192475)
